Addgene plasmid #143064: TFORF0692
Purpose: Lentiviral vector for overexpressing transcription factor ORFs with unique 24-bp barcodes. Barcodes facilitate identification of transcription factors in pooled screens.
Depositing lab: Feng Zhang. Depositing organization: Broad Institute. Publication: A transcription factor atlas of directed differentiation. Joung J, Ma S, Tay T, Geiger-Schuller KR, Kirchgatterer PC, Verdine VK, Guo B, Arias-Garcia MA, Allen WE, Singh A, Kuksenko O, Abudayyeh OO, Gootenberg JS, Fu Z, Macrae RK, Buenrostro JD, Regev A, Zhang F. Cell. 2023 Jan 5;186(1):209-229.e26. doi: 10.1016/j.cell.2022.11.026. PubMed 36608654.
Backbone
  Vector backbone: pLX_TRC317
  Backbone manufacturer: Broad Institute Genetic Perturbation Platform
  Backbone size w/o insert (bp): 8264
  Vector type: Mammalian Expression, Lentiviral
  Selectable markers: Puromycin
Growth in bacteria
  Bacterial resistance: Ampicillin, 100 μg/mL
  Growth temperature: 37°C
  Growth strain: NEB Stable
  Copy number: High Copy
Gene/Insert
  Gene/Insert name: HNF4A
  Species: H. sapiens (human)
  Insert size (bp): 1430
  Entrez Gene: HNF4A (a.k.a. FRTS4, HNF4, HNF4a7, HNF4a8, HNF4a9, HNF4alpha, MODY, MODY1, NR2A1, NR2A21, TCF, TCF-14, TCF14)
  Promoter: EF1a
  Cloning method: Unknown
  Sequencing primers: 5′ GGGTGGAGACTGAAGTTAGGCCAG; 3′ CACATAGCGTAAAAGGAGCAACATAG
Terms and licenses: Academic/Nonprofit Terms; Industry Terms: Not Available to Industry
Depositor comments: NM_001030003,ENST00000457232 . The transcription factor ORF portion of this plasmid was synthesized by Genewiz. Please test multiple small colonies in case of plasmid recombination. To make this collection available in a timely manner, a portion of this collection was not fully sequenced by Addgene. If an Addgene verified full plasmid sequence is not available, please contact us prior to placing an order to request the full sequence.
How to cite: TFORF0692 was a gift from Feng Zhang (Addgene plasmid # 143064 ; http://n2t.net/addgene:143064 ; RRID:Addgene_143064)
