[The description below was written by a language model from this plasmid's Addgene catalogue record and pLannotate feature annotations shown in this document.]
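Description:
TFORF0692 is a lentiviral mammalian expression plasmid built on the pLX_TRC317 backbone. It carries a human HNF4A open reading frame as one member of a barcoded transcription factor ORF collection. It is propagated in E. coli through a high-copy ColE1/pUC-type origin with ampicillin selection (AmpR), and the backbone also retains an f1 origin and remnants of a lac/lacZα cloning region flanked by T3 and T7 promoters. The depositor notes that the plasmid may recombine in bacteria, as can happen with LTR-containing vectors.

The viral portion has a third-generation, self-inactivating layout. An RSV promoter drives a truncated HIV-1 5' LTR, followed by the Ψ packaging signal with a partial gag sequence, the RRE for Rev-dependent nuclear export, a cPPT/CTS element, and a ΔU3 3' LTR with a downstream SV40 poly(A) signal. Two expression units sit between the LTRs. An SV40 early promoter/origin drives puromycin N-acetyltransferase for selection of transduced cells, and the strong constitutive EF-1α promoter drives the synthesized HNF4A ORF (a specific annotated transcript isoform). A WPRE downstream of the ORF enhances transcript stability and expression. The record states that each construct in the collection carries a unique 24-bp barcode. The feature table does not annotate it, although a short U6-like fragment lies between the ORF and the WPRE.

HNF4A is a nuclear receptor transcription factor that regulates hepatic gene expression. The construct is intended for stable overexpression of this factor in mammalian cells, individually or in pooled screens such as directed-differentiation studies, where sequencing the barcode identifies which factor each cell received.
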