Features (pLannotate 1.2.2; 31 found; start..end, strand, type, name):
      5..231     +  promoter       RSV promoter: Rous sarcoma virus enhancer/promoter
    232..412     +  LTR            5' LTR (truncated): truncated 5' long terminal repeat (LTR) from HIV-1
    459..584     +  misc_feature   HIV-1 Ψ: packaging signal of human immunodeficiency virus type 1
    568..931     +  CDS            HIV-1 gag (fragment): gag protein from human immunodeficiency virus 1; gag
   1077..1310    +  misc_feature   RRE: The Rev response element (RRE) of HIV-1 allows for Rev-dependent mRNA export from the nucleus to the cytoplasm.
   1687..1713    +  CDS            Rev (fragment): human immunodeficiency virus 1 (HIV-1) Rev protein; rev; enhances nuclear export of unspliced and incompletely spliced viral mRNAs
   1720..1743    +  promoter       SV40 promoter (fragment): SV40 early promoter
   1744..1815    +  promoter       SV40 promoter (fragment): SV40 enhancer and early promoter
   1839..1974    +  rep_origin     SV40 ori: SV40 origin of replication
   2020..2616    +  CDS            PuroR (fragment): puromycin N-acetyltransferase; pac from Streptomyces; confers resistance to puromycin
   2665..2782    +  misc_feature   cPPT/CTS: central polypurine tract and central termination sequence of HIV-1
   2847..2913    +  CDS            small t antigen (fragment): SV40 (simian virus 40) small t antigen
   2920..4098    +  promoter       EF-1α promoter: strong constitutive promoter for human elongation factor EF-1α
   4163..5440    +  CDS            HNF4A (fragment): HNF4A_HUMAN - Also known as HNF4, NR2A1, TCF14. Experimental evidence at protein level: Swiss-Prot protein existence level 1. Transcriptional regulator which controls the expression of hepatic genes during the transition of endodermal cells to hepatic progenitor cells, facilitating the recruitment of RNA pol II to the promoters of target genes (PubMed:30597922). Activates the transcription of CYP2C38 (By similarity). Represses the CLOCK- ARNTL/BMAL1 transcriptional activity and is essential for circadian rhythm maintenance and period regulation in the liver and colon cells (PubMed:30530698). F
   5456..5509    +  promoter       U6 promoter (fragment): RNA polymerase III promoter for human U6 snRNA
   5551..6139    +  misc_feature   WPRE: woodchuck hepatitis virus posttranscriptional regulatory element
   6190..6209    +  misc_feature   cPPT/CTS (fragment): central polypurine tract and central termination sequence of HIV-1
   6211..6444    +  LTR            3' LTR (ΔU3): self-inactivating 3' long terminal repeat (LTR) from HIV-1
   6522..6643    +  polyA_signal   SV40 poly(A) signal: SV40 polyadenylation signal
   6683..6818    +  rep_origin     SV40 ori: SV40 origin of replication
   6839..6857    -  promoter       T7 promoter: promoter for bacteriophage T7 RNA polymerase
   6865..7020    +  CDS            lacZα (fragment): LacZα fragment of β-galactosidase; lacZ fragment
   7025..7453    +  rep_origin     f1 ori (sequence partly withheld): f1 bacteriophage origin of replication; arrow indicates direction of (+) strand synthesis
   7506..7610    +  promoter       AmpR promoter: bla
   7611..8471    +  CDS            AmpR: β-lactamase; bla; confers resistance to ampicillin, carbenicillin, and related antibiotics
   8642..9230    +  rep_origin     ori: high-copy-number ColE1/pMB1/pBR322/pUC origin of replication
   9413..9505    +  CDS            lacI (fragment): lac repressor; lacI; The lac repressor binds to the lac operator to inhibit transcription in E. coli. This inhibition can be relieved by adding lactose or isopropyl-β-D-thiogalactopyranoside (IPTG).
   9518..9539    +  protein_bind   CAP binding site: CAP binding activates transcription in the presence of cAMP. E. coli catabolite activator protein
   9554..9584    +  promoter       lac promoter: promoter for the E. coli lac operon
   9592..9608    +  protein_bind   lac operator: The lac repressor binds to the lac operator to inhibit transcription in E. coli. This inhibition can be relieved by adding lactose or isopropyl-β-D-thiogalactopyranoside (IPTG). lac repressor encoded by lacI
   9653..9671    +  promoter       T3 promoter: promoter for bacteriophage T3 RNA polymerase
>Addgene plasmid #143064 | TFORF0692 | addgene full sequence | sequence record 399043 | Addgene NGS Result
TTAATGTAGTCTTATGCAATACTCTTGTAGTCTTGCAACATGGTAACGATGAGTTAGCAACATGCCTTAC
AAGGAGAGAAAAAGCACCGTGCATGCCGATTGGTGGAAGTAAGGTGGTACGATCGTGCCTTATTAGGAAG
GCAACAGACGGGTCTGACATGGATTGGACGAACCACTGAATTGCCGCATTGCAGAGATATTGTATTTAAG
TGCCTAGCTCGATACATAAACGGGTCTCTCTGGTTAGACCAGATCTGAGCCTGGGAGCTCTCTGGCTAAC
TAGGGAACCCACTGCTTAAGCCTCAATAAAGCTTGCCTTGAGTGCTTCAAGTAGTGTGTGCCCGTCTGTT
GTGTGACTCTGGTAACTAGAGATCCCTCAGACCCTTTTAGTCAGTGTGGAAAATCTCTAGCAGTGGCGCC
CGAACAGGGACTTGAAAGCGAAAGGGAAACCAGAGGAGCTCTCTCGACGCAGGACTCGGCTTGCTGAAGC
GCGCACGGCAAGAGGCGAGGGGCGGCGACTGGTGAGTACGCCAAAAATTTTGACTAGCGGAGGCTAGAAG
GAGAGAGATGGGTGCGAGAGCGTCAGTATTAAGCGGGGGAGAATTAGATCGCGATGGGAAAAAATTCGGT
TAAGGCCAGGGGGAAAGAAAAAATATAAATTAAAACATATAGTATGGGCAAGCAGGGAGCTAGAACGATT
CGCAGTTAATCCTGGCCTGTTAGAAACATCAGAAGGCTGTAGACAAATACTGGGACAGCTACAACCATCC
CTTCAGACAGGATCAGAAGAACTTAGATCATTATATAATACAGTAGCAACCCTCTATTGTGTGCATCAAA
GGATAGAGATAAAAGACACCAAGGAAGCTTTAGACAAGATAGAGGAAGAGCAAAACAAAAGTAAGACCAC
CGCACAGCAAGCGGCCGCTGATCTTCAGACCTGGAGGAGGAGATATGAGGGACAATTGGAGAAGTGAATT
ATATAAATATAAAGTAGTAAAAATTGAACCATTAGGAGTAGCACCCACCAAGGCAAAGAGAAGAGTGGTG
CAGAGAGAAAAAAGAGCAGTGGGAATAGGAGCTTTGTTCCTTGGGTTCTTGGGAGCAGCAGGAAGCACTA
TGGGCGCAGCGTCAATGACGCTGACGGTACAGGCCAGACAATTATTGTCTGGTATAGTGCAGCAGCAGAA
CAATTTGCTGAGGGCTATTGAGGCGCAACAGCATCTGTTGCAACTCACAGTCTGGGGCATCAAGCAGCTC
CAGGCAAGAATCCTGGCTGTGGAAAGATACCTAAAGGATCAACAGCTCCTGGGGATTTGGGGTTGCTCTG
GAAAACTCATTTGCACCACTGCTGTGCCTTGGAATGCTAGTTGGAGTAATAAATCTCTGGAACAGATTTG
GAATCACACGACCTGGATGGAGTGGGACAGAGAAATTAACAATTACACAAGCTTAATACACTCCTTAATT
GAAGAATCGCAAAACCAGCAAGAAAAGAATGAACAAGAATTATTGGAATTAGATAAATGGGCAAGTTTGT
GGAATTGGTTTAACATAACAAATTGGCTGTGGTATATAAAATTATTCATAATGATAGTAGGAGGCTTGGT
AGGTTTAAGAATAGTTTTTGCTGTACTTTCTATAGTGAATAGAGTTAGGCAGGGATATTCACCATTATCG
TTTCAGACCCACCTCCCAACCCCGAGGGGACCCATGCATTGCATCTCAATTAGTCAGCAACCAGGTGTGG
AAAGTCCCCAGGCTCCCCAGCAGGCAGAAGTATGCAAAGCATGCGTCTCAATTAGTCAGCAACCATAGTC
CCGCCCCTAACTCCGCCCATCCCGCCCCTAACTCCGCCCAGTTCCGCCCATTCTCCGCCCCATGGCTGAC
TAATTTTTTTTATTTATGCAGAGGCCGAGGCCGCCTCGGCCTCTGAGCTATTCCAGAAGTAGTGAGGAGG
CTTTTTTGGAGGCCTAGGCTTTTGCAAAAAGCTTTCTAGAGGTACCACCGGAGCTTACCATGACCGAGTA
CAAGCCCACGGTGCGCCTCGCCACCCGCGACGACGTCCCCAGGGCCGTACGCACCCTCGCCGCCGCGTTC
GCCGACTACCCCGCCACGCGCCACACCGTCGATCCGGACCGCCACATCGAGCGGGTCACCGAGCTGCAAG
AACTCTTCCTCACGCGCGTCGGGCTCGACATCGGCAAGGTGTGGGTCGCGGACGACGGCGCCGCCGTGGC
GGTCTGGACCACGCCGGAGAGCGTCGAAGCGGGGGCGGTGTTCGCCGAGATCGGCCCGCGCATGGCCGAG
TTGAGCGGTTCCCGGCTGGCCGCGCAGCAACAGATGGAAGGCCTCCTGGCGCCGCACCGGCCCAAGGAGC
CCGCGTGGTTCCTGGCCACCGTCGGCGTCTCGCCCGACCACCAGGGCAAGGGTCTGGGCAGCGCCGTCGT
GCTCCCCGGAGTGGAGGCGGCCGAGCGCGCCGGGGTGCCCGCCTTCCTGGAGACCTCCGCGCCCCGCAAC
CTCCCCTTCTACGAGCGGCTCGGCTTCACCGTCACCGCCGACGTCGAGGTGCCCGAAGGACCGCGCACCT
GGTGCATGACCCGCAAGCCCGGTGCCAGTTAACGAATTCTAGATCTTGAGACAAATGGCAGTATTCATCC
ACAATTTTAAAAGAAAAGGGGGGATTGGGGGGTACAGTGCAGGGGAAAGAATAGTAGACATAATAGCAAC
AGACATACAAACTAAAGAATTACAAAAACAAATTACAAAAATTCAAAATTTTCGGGTTTATTACAGGGAC
AGCAGAGATCCACTTTGGCGCCGGCTCGAGGCCTGCAGGTGCAAAGATGGATAAAGTTTTAAACAGAGAG
GAATCTTTGCAGCTAATGGACCTTCTAGGTCTTGAAAGGAGTGGGAATTGGCTCCGGTGCCCGTCAGTGG
GCAGAGCGCACATCGCCCACAGTCCCCGAGAAGTTGGGGGGAGGGGTCGGCAATTGAACCGGTGCCTAGA
GAAGGTGGCGCGGGGTAAACTGGGAAAGTGATGTCGTGTACTGGCTCCGCCTTTTTCCCGAGGGTGGGGG
AGAACCGTATATAAGTGCAGTAGTCGCCGTGAACGTTCTTTTTCGCAACGGGTTTGCCGCCAGAACACAG
GTAAGTGCCGTGTGTGGTTCCCGCGGGCCTGGCCTCTTTACGGGTTATGGCCCTTGCGTGCCTTGAATTA
CTTCCACCTGGCTGCAGTACGTGATTCTTGATCCCGAGCTTCGGGTTGGAAGTGGGTGGGAGAGTTCGAG
GCCTTGCGCTTAAGGAGCCCCTTCGCCTCGTGCTTGAGTTGAGGCCTGGCCTGGGCGCTGGGGCCGCCGC
GTGCGAATCTGGTGGCACCTTCGCGCCTGTCTCGCTGCTTTCGATAAGTCTCTAGCCATTTAAAATTTTT
GATGACCTGCTGCGACGCTTTTTTTCTGGCAAGATAGTCTTGTAAATGCGGGCCAAGATCTGCACACTGG
TATTTCGGTTTTTGGGGCCGCGGGCGGCGACGGGGCCCGTGCGTCCCAGCGCACATGTTCGGCGAGGCGG
GGCCTGCGAGCGCGGCCACCGAGAATCGGACGGGGGTAGTCTCAAGCTGGCCGGCCTGCTCTGGTGCCTG
GCCTCGCGCCGCCGTGTATCGCCCCGCCCTGGGCGGCAAGGCTGGCCCGGTCGGCACCAGTTGCGTGAGC
GGAAAGATGGCCGCTTCCCGGCCCTGCTGCAGGGAGCTCAAAATGGAGGACGCGGCGCTCGGGAGAGCGG
GCGGGTGAGTCACCCACACAAAGGAAAAGGGCCTTTCCGTCCTCAGCCGTCGCTTCATGTGACTCCACGG
AGTACCGGGCGCCGTCCAGGCACCTCGATTAGTTCTCGAGCTTTTGGAGTACGTCGTCTTTAGGTTGGGG
GGAGGGGTTTTATGCGATGGAGTTTCCCCACACTGAGTGGGTGGAGACTGAAGTTAGGCCAGCTTGGCAC
TTGATGTAATTCTCCTTGGAATTTGCCCTTTTTGAGTTTGGATCTTGGTTCATTCTCAAGCCTCAGACAG
TGGTTCAAAGTTTTTTTCTTCCATTTCAGGTGTCGTGAGGCTAGCACCGCCACCATGGTCAGCGTGAACG
CGCCCCTCGGGGCTCCAGTGGAGAGTTCTTACGACACGTCCCCATCAGAAGGCACCAACCTCAACGCGCC
CAACAGCCTGGGTGTCAGCGCCCTGTGTGCCATCTGCGGGGACCGGGCCACGGGCAAACACTACGGTGCC
TCGAGCTGTGACGGCTGCAAGGGCTTCTTCCGGAGGAGCGTGCGGAAGAACCACATGTACTCCTGCAGAT
TTAGCCGGCAGTGCGTGGTGGACAAAGACAAGAGGAACCAGTGCCGCTACTGCAGGCTCAAGAAATGCTT
CCGGGCTGGCATGAAGAAGGAAGCCGTCCAGAATGAGCGGGACCGGATCAGCACTCGAAGGTCAAGCTAT
GAGGACAGCAGCCTGCCCTCCATCAATGCGCTCCTGCAGGCGGAGGTCCTGTCCCGACAGATCACCTCCC
CCGTCTCCGGGATCAACGGCGACATTCGGGCGAAGAAGATTGCCAGCATCGCAGATGTGTGTGAGTCCAT
GAAGGAGCAGCTGCTGGTTCTCGTTGAGTGGGCCAAGTACATCCCAGCTTTCTGCGAGCTCCCCCTGGAC
GACCAGGTGGCCCTGCTCAGAGCCCATGCTGGCGAGCACCTGCTGCTCGGAGCCACCAAGAGATCCATGG
TGTTCAAGGACGTGCTGCTCCTAGGCAATGACTACATTGTCCCTCGGCACTGCCCGGAGCTGGCGGAGAT
GAGCCGGGTGTCCATACGCATCCTTGACGAGCTGGTGCTGCCCTTCCAGGAGCTGCAGATCGATGACAAT
GAGTATGCCTACCTCAAAGCCATCATCTTCTTTGACCCAGATGCCAAGGGGCTGAGCGATCCAGGGAAGA
TCAAGCGGCTGCGTTCCCAGGTGCAGGTGAGCTTGGAGGACTACATCAACGACCGCCAGTATGACTCGCG
TGGCCGCTTTGGAGAGCTGCTGCTGCTGCTGCCCACCTTGCAGAGCATCACCTGGCAGATGATCGAGCAG
ATCCAGTTCATCAAGCTCTTCGGCATGGCCAAGATTGACAACCTGTTGCAGGAGATGCTGCTGGGAGGGT
CCCCCAGCGATGCACCCCATGCCCACCACCCCCTGCACCCTCACCTGATGCAGGAACATATGGGAACCAA
CGTCATCGTTGCCAACACAATGCCCACTCACCTCAGCAACGGACAGATGTCCACCCCTGAGACCCCACAG
CCCTCACCGCCAGGTGGCTCAGGGTCTGAGCCCTATAAGCTCCTGCCGGGAGCCGTCGCCACAATCGTCA
AGCCCCTCTCTGCCATCCCCCAGCCGACCATCACCAAGCAGGAAGTTATCTAGTAATGAACTAGTCCGTA
ACTTGAAAGTATTTCGATTTCTTGGCTTTATATATCTTGTGGAAAGGACGATCACGCGCTGACAGGCCTA
TTGCAACGCGTTAAGTCGACAATCAACCTCTGGATTACAAAATTTGTGAAAGATTGACTGGTATTCTTAA
CTATGTTGCTCCTTTTACGCTATGTGGATACGCTGCTTTAATGCCTTTGTATCATGCTATTGCTTCCCGT
ATGGCTTTCATTTTCTCCTCCTTGTATAAATCCTGGTTGCTGTCTCTTTATGAGGAGTTGTGGCCCGTTG
TCAGGCAACGTGGCGTGGTGTGCACTGTGTTTGCTGACGCAACCCCCACTGGTTGGGGCATTGCCACCAC
CTGTCAGCTCCTTTCCGGGACTTTCGCTTTCCCCCTCCCTATTGCCACGGCGGAACTCATCGCCGCCTGC
CTTGCCCGCTGCTGGACAGGGGCTCGGCTGTTGGGCACTGACAATTCCGTGGTGTTGTCGGGGAAATCAT
CGTCCTTTCCTTGGCTGCTCGCCTGTGTTGCCACCTGGATTCTGCGCGGGACGTCCTTCTGCTACGTCCC
TTCGGCCCTCAATCCAGCGGACCTTCCTTCCCGCGGCCTGCTGCCGGCTCTGCGGCCTCTTCCGCGTCTT
CGCCTTCGCCCTCAGACGAGTCGGATCTCCCTTTGGGCCGCCTCCCCGCGTCGACTTTAAGACCAATGAC
TTACAAGGCAGCTGTAGATCTTAGCCACTTTTTAAAAGAAAAGGGGGGACTGGAAGGGCTAATTCACTCC
CAACGAAGACAAGATCTGCTTTTTGCTTGTACTGGGTCTCTCTGGTTAGACCAGATCTGAGCCTGGGAGC
TCTCTGGCTAACTAGGGAACCCACTGCTTAAGCCTCAATAAAGCTTGCCTTGAGTGCTTCAAGTAGTGTG
TGCCCGTCTGTTGTGTGACTCTGGTAACTAGAGATCCCTCAGACCCTTTTAGTCAGTGTGGAAAATCTCT
AGCAGTACGTATAGTAGTTCATGTCATCTTATTATTCAGTATTTATAACTTGCAAAGAAATGAATATCAG
AGAGTGAGAGGAACTTGTTTATTGCAGCTTATAATGGTTACAAATAAAGCAATAGCATCACAAATTTCAC
AAATAAAGCATTTTTTTCACTGCATTCTAGTTGTGGTTTGTCCAAACTCATCAATGTATCTTATCATGTC
TGGCTCTAGCTATCCCGCCCCTAACTCCGCCCATCCCGCCCCTAACTCCGCCCAGTTCCGCCCATTCTCC
GCCCCATGGCTGACTAATTTTTTTTATTTATGCAGAGGCCGAGGCCGCCTCGGCCTCTGAGCTATTCCAG
AAGTAGTGAGGAGGCTTTTTTGGAGGCCTAGGGACGTACCCAATTCGCCCTATAGTGAGTCGTATTACGC
GCGCTCACTGGCCGTCGTTTTACAACGTCGTGACTGGGAAAACCCTGGCGTTACCCAACTTAATCGCCTT
GCAGCACATCCCCCTTTCGCCAGCTGGCGTAATAGCGAAGAGGCCCGCACCGATCGCCCTTCCCAACAGT
TGCGCAGCCTGAATGGCGAATGGG
[124 nt withheld, positions 7025-7148]
C
[91 nt withheld, positions 7150-7240]
A
[49 nt withheld, positions 7242-7290]
CCTTTGACGTTGGAGTCCACGTTCTTT
[37 nt withheld, positions 7318-7354]
ACCCTATCTCGGTCTATTCTTTTGATTTATAAGGGATTTTGCCGATTTCGGCCTATTGGTTAAAAAATGA
GCTGATTTAACAAAAATTTAACGCGAATTTTAACAAAATATTAACGCTTACAATTTAGGTGGCACTTTTC
GGGGAAATGTGCGCGGAACCCCTATTTGTTTATTTTTCTAAATACATTCAAATATGTATCCGCTCATGAG
ACAATAACCCTGATAAATGCTTCAATAATATTGAAAAAGGAAGAGTATGAGTATTCAACATTTCCGTGTC
GCCCTTATTCCCTTTTTTGCGGCATTTTGCCTTCCTGTTTTTGCTCACCCAGAAACGCTGGTGAAAGTAA
AAGATGCTGAAGATCAGTTGGGTGCACGAGTGGGTTACATCGAACTGGATCTCAACAGCGGTAAGATCCT
TGAGAGTTTTCGCCCCGAAGAACGTTTTCCAATGATGAGCACTTTTAAAGTTCTGCTATGTGGCGCGGTA
TTATCCCGTATTGACGCCGGGCAAGAGCAACTCGGTCGCCGCATACACTATTCTCAGAATGACTTGGTTG
AGTACTCACCAGTCACAGAAAAGCATCTTACGGATGGCATGACAGTAAGAGAATTATGCAGTGCTGCCAT
AACCATGAGTGATAACACTGCGGCCAACTTACTTCTGACAACGATCGGAGGACCGAAGGAGCTAACCGCT
TTTTTGCACAACATGGGGGATCATGTAACTCGCCTTGATCGTTGGGAACCGGAGCTGAATGAAGCCATAC
CAAACGACGAGCGTGACACCACGATGCCTGTAGCAATGGCAACAACGTTGCGCAAACTATTAACTGGCGA
ACTACTTACTCTAGCTTCCCGGCAACAATTAATAGACTGGATGGAGGCGGATAAAGTTGCAGGACCACTT
CTGCGCTCGGCCCTTCCGGCTGGCTGGTTTATTGCTGATAAATCTGGAGCCGGTGAGCGTGGGTCTCGCG
GTATCATTGCAGCACTGGGGCCAGATGGTAAGCCCTCCCGTATCGTAGTTATCTACACGACGGGGAGTCA
GGCAACTATGGATGAACGAAATAGACAGATCGCTGAGATAGGTGCCTCACTGATTAAGCATTGGTAACTG
TCAGACCAAGTTTACTCATATATACTTTAGATTGATTTAAAACTTCATTTTTAATTTAAAAGGATCTAGG
TGAAGATCCTTTTTGATAATCTCATGACCAAAATCCCTTAACGTGAGTTTTCGTTCCACTGAGCGTCAGA
CCCCGTAGAAAAGATCAAAGGATCTTCTTGAGATCCTTTTTTTCTGCGCGTAATCTGCTGCTTGCAAACA
AAAAAACCACCGCTACCAGCGGTGGTTTGTTTGCCGGATCAAGAGCTACCAACTCTTTTTCCGAAGGTAA
CTGGCTTCAGCAGAGCGCAGATACCAAATACTGTTCTTCTAGTGTAGCCGTAGTTAGGCCACCACTTCAA
GAACTCTGTAGCACCGCCTACATACCTCGCTCTGCTAATCCTGTTACCAGTGGCTGCTGCCAGTGGCGAT
AAGTCGTGTCTTACCGGGTTGGACTCAAGACGATAGTTACCGGATAAGGCGCAGCGGTCGGGCTGAACGG
GGGGTTCGTGCACACAGCCCAGCTTGGAGCGAACGACCTACACCGAACTGAGATACCTACAGCGTGAGCT
ATGAGAAAGCGCCACGCTTCCCGAAGGGAGAAAGGCGGACAGGTATCCGGTAAGCGGCAGGGTCGGAACA
GGAGAGCGCACGAGGGAGCTTCCAGGGGGAAACGCCTGGTATCTTTATAGTCCTGTCGGGTTTCGCCACC
TCTGACTTGAGCGTCGATTTTTGTGATGCTCGTCAGGGGGGCGGAGCCTATGGAAAAACGCCAGCAACGC
GGCCTTTTTACGGTTCCTGGCCTTTTGCTGGCCTTTTGCTCACATGTTCTTTCCTGCGTTATCCCCTGAT
TCTGTGGATAACCGTATTACCGCCTTTGAGTGAGCTGATACCGCTCGCCGCAGCCGAACGACCGAGCGCA
GCGAGTCAGTGAGCGAGGAAGCGGAAGAGCGCCCAATACGCAAACCGCCTCTCCCCGCGCGTTGGCCGAT
TCATTAATGCAGCTGGCACGACAGGTTTCCCGACTGGAAAGCGGGCAGTGAGCGCAACGCAATTAATGTG
AGTTAGCTCACTCATTAGGCACCCCAGGCTTTACACTTTATGCTTCCGGCTCGTATGTTGTGTGGAATTG
TGAGCGGATAACAATTTCACACAGGAAACAGCTATGACCATGATTACGCCAAGCGCGCAATTAACCCTCA
CTAAAGGGAACAAAAGCTGGAGCTGCAAGC
