>Addgene plasmid #143064 | TFORF0692 | depositor partial sequence | sequence record 281330 | Insert
ACCGCCACCATGGTCAGCGTGAACGCGCCCCTCGGGGCTCCAGTGGAGAGTTCTTACGACACGTCCCCAT
CAGAAGGCACCAACCTCAACGCGCCCAACAGCCTGGGTGTCAGCGCCCTGTGTGCCATCTGCGGGGACCG
GGCCACGGGCAAACACTACGGTGCCTCGAGCTGTGACGGCTGCAAGGGCTTCTTCCGGAGGAGCGTGCGG
AAGAACCACATGTACTCCTGCAGATTTAGCCGGCAGTGCGTGGTGGACAAAGACAAGAGGAACCAGTGCC
GCTACTGCAGGCTCAAGAAATGCTTCCGGGCTGGCATGAAGAAGGAAGCCGTCCAGAATGAGCGGGACCG
GATCAGCACTCGAAGGTCAAGCTATGAGGACAGCAGCCTGCCCTCCATCAATGCGCTCCTGCAGGCGGAG
GTCCTGTCCCGACAGATCACCTCCCCCGTCTCCGGGATCAACGGCGACATTCGGGCGAAGAAGATTGCCA
GCATCGCAGATGTGTGTGAGTCCATGAAGGAGCAGCTGCTGGTTCTCGTTGAGTGGGCCAAGTACATCCC
AGCTTTCTGCGAGCTCCCCCTGGACGACCAGGTGGCCCTGCTCAGAGCCCATGCTGGCGAGCACCTGCTG
CTCGGAGCCACCAAGAGATCCATGGTGTTCAAGGACGTGCTGCTCCTAGGCAATGACTACATTGTCCCTC
GGCACTGCCCGGAGCTGGCGGAGATGAGCCGGGTGTCCATACGCATCCTTGACGAGCTGGTGCTGCCCTT
CCAGGAGCTGCAGATCGATGACAATGAGTATGCCTACCTCAAAGCCATCATCTTCTTTGACCCAGATGCC
AAGGGGCTGAGCGATCCAGGGAAGATCAAGCGGCTGCGTTCCCAGGTGCAGGTGAGCTTGGAGGACTACA
TCAACGACCGCCAGTATGACTCGCGTGGCCGCTTTGGAGAGCTGCTGCTGCTGCTGCCCACCTTGCAGAG
CATCACCTGGCAGATGATCGAGCAGATCCAGTTCATCAAGCTCTTCGGCATGGCCAAGATTGACAACCTG
TTGCAGGAGATGCTGCTGGGAGGGTCCCCCAGCGATGCACCCCATGCCCACCACCCCCTGCACCCTCACC
TGATGCAGGAACATATGGGAACCAACGTCATCGTTGCCAACACAATGCCCACTCACCTCAGCAACGGACA
GATGTCCACCCCTGAGACCCCACAGCCCTCACCGCCAGGTGGCTCAGGGTCTGAGCCCTATAAGCTCCTG
CCGGGAGCCGTCGCCACAATCGTCAAGCCCCTCTCTGCCATCCCCCAGCCGACCATCACCAAGCAGGAAG
TTATCTAGTAATGAACTAGTCCGTAACTTGAAAGTATTTCGATTTCTTGGCTTTATATATCTTGTGGAAA
GGACGATCACGCGCTGACAGGCCTATTGCA
