>Addgene plasmid #143064 | TFORF0692 | depositor partial sequence | sequence record 281331 | Barcode
TCACGCGCTGACAGGCCTATTGCA
